Addgene plasmid #62618: p168
Purpose: ePathBrick pETM6 vector encoding CsF3H, FaDFR, and DuLAR
Depositing lab: Mattheos Koffas. Depositing organization: Rensselaer Polytechnic Institute. Publication: Improvement of catechin production in Escherichia coli through combinatorial metabolic engineering. Zhao S, Jones JA, Lachance DM, Bhan N, Khalidi O, Venkataraman S, Wang Z, Koffas MA. Metab Eng. 2014 Dec 17;28C:43-53. doi: 10.1016/j.ymben.2014.12.002. PubMed 25527438.
Backbone
  Vector backbone: pETM6
  Backbone size w/o insert (bp): 5203
  Total vector size (bp): 9137
  Vector type: Bacterial Expression, Synthetic Biology
Growth in bacteria
  Bacterial resistance: Ampicillin, 100 μg/mL
  Growth temperature: 37°C
  Growth strain: DH5alpha
  Copy number: High Copy
Gene/Insert 1
  Gene/Insert name: flavaone 3B-hydroxylase (alt name: CsF3H)
  Species: Camellia sinensis
  Insert size (bp): 1200
  Promoter: T7
  Tag / fusion protein: GBD (C terminal on insert)
  Cloning method: Restriction Enzyme; 5′ cloning site NdeI (not destroyed); 3′ cloning site XhoI (not destroyed)
  Sequencing primers: 5′ gcaccgaccaccaccctgac; 3′ cctcatcttcatcaccggc
Gene/Insert 2
  Gene/Insert name: dihydroflavonol 4-reductase (alt name: FaDFR)
  Species: Fragaria ananassa
  Insert size (bp): 1056
  Promoter: T7
  Tag / fusion protein: SH3 (C terminal on insert)
  Cloning method: Restriction Enzyme; 5′ cloning site NdeI (not destroyed); 3′ cloning site XhoI (not destroyed)
  Sequencing primers: 5′ gggtctgggtgcagaaagcg; 3′ cgacgacgtttcggaggcag
Gene/Insert 3
  Gene/Insert name: leucoanthocyanidin reductase (alt name: DuLAR)
  Species: Desmodium uncinatum
  Insert size (bp): 1167
  Promoter: T7
  Tag / fusion protein: PDZ (C terminal on insert)
  Cloning method: Restriction Enzyme; 5′ cloning site NdeI (not destroyed); 3′ cloning site XhoI (not destroyed)
  Sequencing primers: 5′ gaccgttagcggtgcaattc; 3′ ccaggctttctttaacaccacc
Terms and licenses: Academic/Nonprofit Terms; Industry Terms: Not Available to Industry
Depositor comments: All genes were cloned in monocistronic form with T7 promoter and T7 terminator.
How to cite: p168 was a gift from Mattheos Koffas (Addgene plasmid # 62618 ; http://n2t.net/addgene:62618 ; RRID:Addgene_62618)
