[The description below was written by a language model from this plasmid's Addgene catalogue record and pLannotate feature annotations shown in this document.]
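Description:
p168 is a bacterial expression plasmid built on the ePathBrick vector pETM6, a pET-type backbone designed for modular assembly of multigene pathways in Escherichia coli. It is about 9.1 kb and carries a ColE1/pBR322-type origin with the adjacent bom and rop regions, an f1 origin, and a β-lactamase gene for ampicillin selection. The catalogue lists it as high copy, although the presence of rop would normally moderate copy number. A lacI gene with its own promoter supplies lac repressor. Short tetracycline-resistance fragments appear to be non-functional backbone remnants.

The payload is three plant flavonoid enzymes arranged in monocistronic form. Each has its own T7 promoter, lac operator, T7 gene 10 ribosome binding site and T7 terminator, so expression requires a host supplying T7 RNA polymerase and is inducible with IPTG. In order, the genes encode flavanone 3β-hydroxylase from Camellia sinensis (CsF3H), dihydroflavonol 4-reductase from Fragaria ananassa (FaDFR) and leucoanthocyanidin reductase from Desmodium uncinatum (DuLAR). The automated annotation labels the first two by their closest parsley and pear homologues.

Together these enzymes convert flavanones through dihydroflavonols and leucoanthocyanidins to catechins. According to the record, the three proteins carry C-terminal GBD, SH3 and PDZ fusions respectively. These are protein-interaction elements typically used to co-localise pathway enzymes on a synthetic scaffold, though no scaffold is encoded here. The feature table detects only the WASP-derived GBD segment after F3H. Partial S-tag sequences lie downstream of each gene, and the table does not show whether they are translated. The plasmid was made for combinatorial metabolic engineering aimed at improving catechin production in E. coli.
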