Features (pLannotate 1.2.2; 31 found; start..end, strand, type, name):
      3..27      +  protein_bind   lac operator: The lac repressor binds to the lac operator to inhibit transcription in E. coli. This inhibition can be relieved by adding lactose or isopropyl-β-D-thiogalactopyranoside (IPTG). lac repressor encoded by lacI
     42..64      +  RBS            RBS: efficient ribosome binding site from bacteriophage T7 gene 10 (Olins and Rangwala, 1989)
     72..1175    +  CDS            FHT: FL3H_PETCR - Experimental evidence at protein level: Swiss-Prot protein existence level 1. Involved in the conversion of (2S)-naringenin to (+)-(2R/3R)- dihydrokaempferol. From Petroselinum crispum (Parsley) (Petroselinum hortense).
   1176..1271    +  CDS            WAS (fragment): WASP_HUMAN - Also known as IMD2. Experimental evidence at protein level: Swiss-Prot protein existence level 1. Effector protein for Rho-type GTPases that regulates actin filament reorganization via its interaction with the Arp2/3 complex (PubMed:12235133, PubMed:12769847, PubMed:16275905). Important for efficient actin polymerization (PubMed:8625410, PubMed:12235133, PubMed:16275905). Possible regulator of lymphocyte and platelet function (PubMed:9405671). Mediates actin filament reorganization and the formation of actin pedestals upon infection by pathogenic bacteria (PubMed:18650809). In add
   1287..1328    +  CDS            S-Tag (fragment): affinity and epitope tag derived from pancreatic ribonuclease A
   1384..1431    +  terminator     T7 terminator: transcription terminator for bacteriophage T7 RNA polymerase
   1465..1483    +  promoter       T7 promoter: promoter for bacteriophage T7 RNA polymerase
   1484..1508    +  protein_bind   lac operator: The lac repressor binds to the lac operator to inhibit transcription in E. coli. This inhibition can be relieved by adding lactose or isopropyl-β-D-thiogalactopyranoside (IPTG). lac repressor encoded by lacI
   1523..1545    +  RBS            RBS: efficient ribosome binding site from bacteriophage T7 gene 10 (Olins and Rangwala, 1989)
   1559..2548    +  CDS            DFR: DFRA_PYRCO - Experimental evidence at protein level: Swiss-Prot protein existence level 1. Bifunctional enzyme involved in the flavonoid metabolism. May use dihydroquercetin, eriodictyol, garbanzol (5- deoxydihydrokaempferol), dihydrofisetin (5-deoxydihydroquercetin), dihydrokaempferol to a low extent (5%), but not naringenin, 5- deoxynaringenin or butin (5-deoxyeriodictyol) as substrate. From Pyrus communis (Pear) (Pyrus domestica).
   2624..2665    +  CDS            S-Tag (fragment): affinity and epitope tag derived from pancreatic ribonuclease A
   2721..2768    +  terminator     T7 terminator: transcription terminator for bacteriophage T7 RNA polymerase
   2802..2820    +  promoter       T7 promoter: promoter for bacteriophage T7 RNA polymerase
   2821..2845    +  protein_bind   lac operator: The lac repressor binds to the lac operator to inhibit transcription in E. coli. This inhibition can be relieved by adding lactose or isopropyl-β-D-thiogalactopyranoside (IPTG). lac repressor encoded by lacI
   2860..2882    +  RBS            RBS: efficient ribosome binding site from bacteriophage T7 gene 10 (Olins and Rangwala, 1989)
   2890..4035    +  CDS            LAR: LAR_DESUN - Experimental evidence at protein level: Swiss-Prot protein existence level 1. Catalyzes the synthesis of catechin from 3,4-cis- leucocyanidin. Also synthesizes afzelechin and gallocatechin. From Desmodium uncinatum (Silverleaf Spanish clover) (Hedysarum uncinatum).
   4072..4113    +  CDS            S-Tag (fragment): affinity and epitope tag derived from pancreatic ribonuclease A
   4169..4216    +  terminator     T7 terminator: transcription terminator for bacteriophage T7 RNA polymerase
   4260..4715    +  rep_origin     f1 ori (sequence partly withheld): f1 bacteriophage origin of replication; arrow indicates direction of (+) strand synthesis
   4830..5690    -  CDS            AmpR: β-lactamase; bla; confers resistance to ampicillin, carbenicillin, and related antibiotics
   5691..5783    -  promoter       AmpR promoter: bla
   5864..6452    +  rep_origin     ori: high-copy-number ColE1/pMB1/pBR322/pUC origin of replication
   6638..6780    -  misc_feature   bom: basis of mobility region from pBR322
   6882..7073    -  CDS            rop: Rop protein, which maintains plasmids at low copy number; rop
   7090..7470    +  CDS            YPB1_ECOLX: Protein predicted: Swiss-Prot protein existence level 4. From Escherichia coli.
   7532..7596    -  CDS            TcR (fragment): tetracycline efflux protein; tet; confers resistance to tetracycline
   7611..7632    -  protein_bind   CAP binding site: CAP binding activates transcription in the presence of cAMP. E. coli catabolite activator protein
   7645..8727    -  CDS            lacI: lac repressor; lacI; The lac repressor binds to the lac operator to inhibit transcription in E. coli. This inhibition can be relieved by adding lactose or isopropyl-β-D-thiogalactopyranoside (IPTG).
   8728..8805    -  promoter       lacI promoter: lacI
   8813..9086    -  CDS            TcR (fragment): tetracycline efflux protein; tet; confers resistance to tetracycline
   9121..2       +  promoter       T7 promoter (across the origin): promoter for bacteriophage T7 RNA polymerase
>Addgene plasmid #62618 | p168 | depositor full sequence | sequence record 103064 | p168 sequence 9137 bps
GGGGAATTGTGAGCGGATAACAATTCCCCTCTAGAAATAATTTTGTTTAACTTTAAGAAGGAGATATACA
TATGGCACCGACCACCACCCTGACCGCACTGGCAGAAGAAAAAAGCCTGCAGCAGAAATTTGTTCGTGAT
GAAGATGAACGTCCGAAAGTTGCCTATAATGTGTTTAGCAATGAAATCCCGGTTATTAGCCTGGCAGGTA
TTGATGAAATTGAAGGTCGTCGTAGCGAAATTTGCCGTAAAATTGTTGAAGCATGTGAAGGTTGGGGTGT
TTTTCAGGTTGTTGATCATGGTGTTGATGCAAATCTGATTGCAGAAATGACCCGTCTGGCACGTGAATTT
TTTGCACTGCCTCCGGAAGAAAAACTGCGTTTTGATATGAGCGGTGGTAAAAAAGGTGGTTTTATTGTTA
GCAGCCATCTGCAGGGTGAAGCAGTTCAGGATTGGCGTGAAATTGTTACCTATTTCAGCTATCCGATTCG
TGCACGTGATTATAGCCGTTGGCCTGATAAACCGGAAGGTTGGCGTGCAGTTACCGAAACCTATAGCGAA
AAACTGATGGATCTGGCATGTAAACTGCTGGAAGTTCTGAGCGAAGCAATGGGTCTGGAAAAAGAGGCAC
TGACCAAAGCATGTGTTGATATGGATCAGAAAGTGGTGATCAACTTCTATCCGAAATGTCCGCAGCCGGA
TCTGACCCTGGGTCTGAAACGTCATACCGATCCGGGTACAATTACCCTGCTGCTGCAAGATCAGGTGGGT
GGTCTGCAGGCAACCCGTGATGGTGGCAAAACCTGGATTACCGTTCAGCCGGTTGAAGGTGCATTTGTTG
TTAATCTGGGTGATCATGGCCATTATCTGAGCAATGGTCGCTTTAAAAACGCAGATCATCAGGCAGTTGT
TAATAGCAATTGTAGCCGTCTGAGCATTGCAACCTTTCAGAATCCGGCACCGGAAGCAACCGTTTATCCG
CTGAAAATTCGTGAAGGTGAAAAACCGATTCTGGAAGAACCGATTACCTTTGCCGATATGTATAAACGCA
AAATGAGCAAAGATATCGAGCTGGCCAAACTGAAAAAACTGGCGAAAGAAAAAAAACTGCTGCAAGACCA
GCAGGATATCGAAAAAGCAAAACTGGAAATCAAAAGCACCGATGAAATCTTCGCCCTGGTTGGTGCACTG
ATGCATGTTATGCAGAAACGTAGCCGTGCAATTCATAGCAGTGATGAAGGTGAAGATCAAGCCGGTGATG
AAGATGAGGATTAACTCGAGTCTGGTAAAGAAACCGCTGCTGCGAAATTTGAACGCCAGCACATGGACTC
GTCTACTAGTCGCAGCTTAATTAACCTAAACTGCTGCCACCGCTGAGCAATAACTAGCATAACCCCTTGG
GGCCTCTAAACGGGTCTTGAGGGGTTTTTTGCTAGGATCGAGATCGATCTCGATCCCGCGAAATTAATAC
GACTCACTATAGGGGAATTGTGAGCGGATAACAATTCCCCTCTAGAAATAATTTTGTTTAACTTTAAGAA
GGAGATATACATATGGGTCTGGGTGCAGAAAGCGGTAGCGTTTGTGTTACCGGTGCAAGCGGTTTTGTTG
GTAGCTGGCTGGTTATGCGTCTGCTGGAACATGGTTATACCGTTCGTGCAACCGTGCGTGATCCGGCAAA
TCTGAAAAAAGTTCGTCATCTGCTGGAACTGCCGCAGGCAGCAACCCGTCTGACCCTGTGGAAAGCAGAT
CTGGATGTTGAAGGTAGCTTTGATGAAGCCATTAAAGGTTGTACCGGTGTTTTTCATGTTGCAACCCCGA
TGGATTTTGAAAGCGAAGATCCGGAAAACGAAGTTATTAAACCGACCATTAACGGCATGCTGGATATTAT
GAAAGCATGCCTGAAAGCAAAAACCGTTCGTCGTCTGGTTTTTACCAGCAGTGCCGGTGCAGTTGCAATT
GAAGAACATCCGAAAGAAGTGTACAGCGAAAATAACTGGTCAGATGTTGTGTTTTGCCGCAAAGTTAAAA
TGACCGGCTGGATGTATTTTGTGAGCAAAACCCTGGCAGAACAGGCAGCATGGAAATTTGCAAAAGAAAA
CAACATCGACTTCATCACCATTATTCCGACCCTGGTTATTGGTCCGTTTCTGGCACCGAGCATGCCTCCG
AGCCTGATTAGCGGTCTGAGTCCGCTGACCGGTAATGAAGCACATTATGGTATTATCAAACAGTGCCAGT
ATGTGCATCTGGATGATCTGTGTCAGAGCCATATTTTTCTGTATGAACATGCAAAAGCCGAGGGTCGTTA
TATTTGTAGCAGCCATGATGCAACCATTCACGATATTGCAAAACTGCTGAACGAGAAATACCCGAAATAC
AACGTTCCGAAAAAATTCAAAGGCATCGAAGAAAACCTGACCAACATTCACTTTAGCAGCAAAAAACTGA
AAGAGATGGGCTTCGAATTTAAACACAGCCTGGAAGATATGTTTACAGGTGCCGTTGATGCATGTCGTGA
AAAAGGTCTGCTGCCGCTGCCGCAAGAAGAAGAAACCGAAAAACGTCGTGCAGGTCCTCCTCCTGCACTG
CCTCCGAAACGTCGTCGTTAACTCGAGTCTGGTAAAGAAACCGCTGCTGCGAAATTTGAACGCCAGCACA
TGGACTCGTCTACTAGTCGCAGCTTAATTAACCTAAACTGCTGCCACCGCTGAGCAATAACTAGCATAAC
CCCTTGGGGCCTCTAAACGGGTCTTGAGGGGTTTTTTGCTAGGATCGAGATCGATCTCGATCCCGCGAAA
TTAATACGACTCACTATAGGGGAATTGTGAGCGGATAACAATTCCCCTCTAGAAATAATTTTGTTTAACT
TTAAGAAGGAGATATACATATGACCGTTAGCGGTGCAATTCCGAGCATGACCAAAAATCGTACCCTGGTT
GTTGGTGGCACCGGTTTTATTGGTCAGTTTATTACCAAAGCAAGCCTGGGTTTTGGTTATCCGACCTTTC
TGCTGGTTCGTCCGGGTCCGGTTAGCCCGAGCAAAGCAGTTATTATCAAAACCTTTCAGGATAAAGGTGC
CAAAGTGATTTATGGCGTGATCAACGATAAAGAATGCATGGAAAAAATTCTGAAAGAGTACGAGATCGAC
GTTGTTATTAGCCTGGTGGGTGGTGCACGTCTGCTGGATCAGCTGACCCTGCTGGAAGCAATTAAAAGCG
TTAAAACCATCAAACGTTTTCTGCCGAGCGAATTTGGCCATGATGTTGATCGTACCGATCCGGTTGAACC
GGGTCTGACCATGTATAAAGAAAAACGTCTGGTGCGTCGTGCCGTTGAAGAATATGGTATTCCGTTTACC
AATATCTGCTGCAATAGCATTGCAAGCTGGCCGTATTATGATAATTGTCATCCGAGCCAGGTTCCGCCTC
CGATGGATCAGTTTCAGATTTATGGTGATGGTAACACCAAAGCCTATTTCATTGATGGCAACGATATCGG
CAAATTTACCATGAAAACCATCGATGATATTCGCACCCTGAACAAAAATGTTCATTTTCGTCCGAGCAGC
AACTGCTACAGCATTAATGAACTGGCAAGCCTGTGGGAGAAAAAAATCGGTCGTACACTGCCTCGTTTTA
CCGTTACCGCAGATAAACTGCTGGCACATGCAGCAGAAAACATTATTCCGGAAAGCATTGTTAGCAGCTT
TACCCACGATATCTTTATTAACGGTTGCCAGGTGAACTTTAGCATCGATGAACATAGTGATGTGGAAATC
GATACACTGTATCCGGATGAAAAATTTCGTAGCCTGGATGATTGCTATGAAGATTTTGTTCCGATGGTGC
ACGATAAAATTCATGCAGGTAAAAGCGGTGAAATCAAAATCAAAGATGGTAAACCGCTGGTTCAGACCGG
CACCATTGAAGAAATTAACAAAGACATTAAAACCCTGGTGGAAACCCAGCCGAATGAAGAGATCAAAAAA
GATATGAAAGCACTGGTTGAAGCCGTTCCGATTAGCGCAATGGGTGGTGTTAAAGAAAGCCTGGTTTAAC
TCGAGTCTGGTAAAGAAACCGCTGCTGCGAAATTTGAACGCCAGCACATGGACTCGTCTACTAGTCGCAG
CTTAATTAACCTAAACTGCTGCCACCGCTGAGCAATAACTAGCATAACCCCTTGGGGCCTCTAAACGGGT
CTTGAGGGGTTTTTTGCTAGCGAAAGGAGGAGTCGACTATATCCGGATTGGCGAATGGG
[124 nt withheld, positions 4260-4383]
C
[91 nt withheld, positions 4385-4475]
A
[49 nt withheld, positions 4477-4525]
CCTTTGACGTTGGAGTCCACGTTCTTT
[37 nt withheld, positions 4553-4589]
ACCCTATCTCGGTCTATTCTTTTGATTTATAAGGGATTTTGCCGATTTCGGCCTATTGGTTAAAAAATGA
GCTGATTTAACAAAAATTTAACGCGAATTTTAACAAAATATTAACGTTTACAATTTCTGGCGGCACGATG
GCATGAGATTATCAAAAAGGATCTTCACCTAGATCCTTTTAAATTAAAAATGAAGTTTTAAATCAATCTA
AAGTATATATGAGTAAACTTGGTCTGACAGTTACCAATGCTTAATCAGTGAGGCACCTATCTCAGCGATC
TGTCTATTTCGTTCATCCATAGTTGCCTGACTCCCCGTCGTGTAGATAACTACGATACGGGAGGGCTTAC
CATCTGGCCCCAGTGCTGCAATGATACCGCGAGACCCACGCTCACCGGCTCCAGATTTATCAGCAATAAA
CCAGCCAGCCGGAAGGGCCGAGCGCAGAAGTGGTCCTGCAACTTTATCCGCCTCCATCCAGTCTATTAAT
TGTTGCCGGGAAGCTAGAGTAAGTAGTTCGCCAGTTAATAGTTTGCGCAACGTTGTTGCCATTGCTACAG
GCATCGTGGTGTCACGCTCGTCGTTTGGTATGGCTTCATTCAGCTCCGGTTCCCAACGATCAAGGCGAGT
TACATGATCCCCCATGTTGTGCAAAAAAGCGGTTAGCTCCTTCGGTCCTCCGATCGTTGTCAGAAGTAAG
TTGGCCGCAGTGTTATCACTCATGGTTATGGCAGCACTGCATAATTCTCTTACTGTCATGCCATCCGTAA
GATGCTTTTCTGTGACTGGTGAGTACTCAACCAAGTCATTCTGAGAATAGTGTATGCGGCGACCGAGTTG
CTCTTGCCCGGCGTCAATACGGGATAATACCGCGCCACATAGCAGAACTTTAAAAGTGCTCATCATTGGA
AAACGTTCTTCGGGGCGAAAACTCTCAAGGATCTTACCGCTGTTGAGATCCAGTTCGATGTAACCCACTC
GTGCACCCAACTGATCTTCAGCATCTTTTACTTTCACCAGCGTTTCTGGGTGAGCAAAAACAGGAAGGCA
AAATGCCGCAAAAAAGGGAATAAGGGCGACACGGAAATGTTGAATACTCATACTCTTCCTTTTTCAATCA
TGATTGAAGCATTTATCAGGGTTATTGTCTCATGAGCGGATACATATTTGAATGTATTTAGAAAAATAAA
CAAATAGGTCATGACCAAAATCCCTTAACGTGAGTTTTCGTTCCACTGAGCGTCAGACCCCGTAGAAAAG
ATCAAAGGATCTTCTTGAGATCCTTTTTTTCTGCGCGTAATCTGCTGCTTGCAAACAAAAAAACCACCGC
TACCAGCGGTGGTTTGTTTGCCGGATCAAGAGCTACCAACTCTTTTTCCGAAGGTAACTGGCTTCAGCAG
AGCGCAGATACCAAATACTGTCCTTCTAGTGTAGCCGTAGTTAGGCCACCACTTCAAGAACTCTGTAGCA
CCGCCTACATACCTCGCTCTGCTAATCCTGTTACCAGTGGCTGCTGCCAGTGGCGATAAGTCGTGTCTTA
CCGGGTTGGACTCAAGACGATAGTTACCGGATAAGGCGCAGCGGTCGGGCTGAACGGGGGGTTCGTGCAC
ACAGCCCAGCTTGGAGCGAACGACCTACACCGAACTGAGATACCTACAGCGTGAGCTATGAGAAAGCGCC
ACGCTTCCCGAAGGGAGAAAGGCGGACAGGTATCCGGTAAGCGGCAGGGTCGGAACAGGAGAGCGCACGA
GGGAGCTTCCAGGGGGAAACGCCTGGTATCTTTATAGTCCTGTCGGGTTTCGCCACCTCTGACTTGAGCG
TCGATTTTTGTGATGCTCGTCAGGGGGGCGGAGCCTATGGAAAAACGCCAGCAACGCGGCCTTTTTACGG
TTCCTGGCCTTTTGCTGGCCTTTTGCTCACATGTTCTTTCCTGCGTTATCCCCTGATTCTGTGGATAACC
GTATTACCGCCTTTGAGTGAGCTGATACCGCTCGCCGCAGCCGAACGACCGAGCGCAGCGAGTCAGTGAG
CGAGGAAGCGGAAGAGCGCCTGATGCGGTATTTTCTCCTTACGCATCTGTGCGGTATTTCACACCGCATA
TATGGTGCACTCTCAGTACAATCTGCTCTGATGCCGCATAGTTAAGCCAGTATACACTCCGCTATCGCTA
CGTGACTGGGTCATGGCTGCGCCCCGACACCCGCCAACACCCGCTGACGCGCCCTGACGGGCTTGTCTGC
TCCCGGCATCCGCTTACAGACAAGCTGTGACCGTCTCCGGGAGCTGCATGTGTCAGAGGTTTTCACCGTC
ATCACCGAAACGCGCGAGGCAGCTGCGGTAAAGCTCATCAGCGTGGTCGTGAAGCGATTCACAGATGTCT
GCCTGTTCATCCGCGTCCAGCTCGTTGAGTTTCTCCAGAAGCGTTAATGTCTGGCTTCTGATAAAGCGGG
CCATGTTAAGGGCGGTTTTTTCCTGTTTGGTCACTGATGCCTCCGTGTAAGGGGGATTTCTGTTCATGGG
GGTAATGATACCGATGAAACGAGAGAGGATGCTCACGATACGGGTTACTGATGATGAACATGCCCGGTTA
CTGGAACGTTGTGAGGGTAAACAACTGGCGGTATGGATGCGGCGGGACCAGAGAAAAATCACTCAGGGTC
AATGCCAGCGCTTCGTTAATACAGATGTAGGTGTTCCACAGGGTAGCCAGCAGCATCCTGCGATGCAGAT
CCGGAACATAATGGTGCAGGGCGCTGACTTCCGCGTTTCCAGACTTTACGAAACACGGAAACCGAAGACC
ATTCATGTTGTTGCTCAGGTCGCAGACGTTTTGCAGCAGCAGTCGCTTCACGTTCGCTCGCGTATCGGTG
ATTCATTCTGCTAACCAGTAAGGCAACCCCGCCAGCCTAGCCGGGTCCTCAACGACAGGAGCACGATCAT
GCTAGTCATGCCCCGCGCCCACCGGAAGGAGCTGACTGGGTTGAAGGCTCTCAAGGGCATCGGTCGAGAT
CCCGGTGCCTAATGAGTGAGCTAACTTACATTAATTGCGTTGCGCTCACTGCCCGCTTTCCAGTCGGGAA
ACCTGTCGTGCCAGCTGCATTAATGAATCGGCCAACGCGCGGGGAGAGGCGGTTTGCGTATTGGGCGCCA
GGGTGGTTTTTCTTTTCACCAGTGAGACGGGCAACAGCTGATTGCCCTTCACCGCCTGGCCCTGAGAGAG
TTGCAGCAAGCGGTCCACGCTGGTTTGCCCCAGCAGGCGAAAATCCTGTTTGATGGTGGTTAACGGCGGG
ATATAACATGAGCTGTCTTCGGTATCGTCGTATCCCACTACCGAGATGTCCGCACCAACGCGCAGCCCGG
ACTCGGTAATGGCGCGCATTGCGCCCAGCGCCATCTGATCGTTGGCAACCAGCATCGCAGTGGGAACGAT
GCCCTCATTCAGCATTTGCATGGTTTGTTGAAAACCGGACATGGCACTCCAGTCGCCTTCCCGTTCCGCT
ATCGGCTGAATTTGATTGCGAGTGAGATATTTATGCCAGCCAGCCAGACGCAGACGCGCCGAGACAGAAC
TTAATGGGCCCGCTAACAGCGCGATTTGCTGGTGACCCAATGCGACCAGATGCTCCACGCCCAGTCGCGT
ACCGTCTTCATGGGAGAAAATAATACTGTTGATGGGTGTCTGGTCAGAGACATCAAGAAATAACGCCGGA
ACATTAGTGCAGGCAGCTTCCACAGCAATGGCATCCTGGTCATCCAGCGGATAGTTAATGATCAGCCCAC
TGACGCGTTGCGCGAGAAGATTGTGCACCGCCGCTTTACAGGCTTCGACGCCGCTTCGTTCTACCATCGA
CACCACCACGCTGGCACCCAGTTGATCGGCGCGAGATTTAATCGCCGCGACAATTTGCGACGGCGCGTGC
AGGGCCAGACTGGAGGTGGCAACGCCAATCAGCAACGACTGTTTGCCCGCCAGTTGTTGTGCCACGCGGT
TGGGAATGTAATTCAGCTCCGCCATCGCCGCTTCCACTTTTTCCCGCGTTTTCGCAGAAACGTGGCTGGC
CTGGTTCACCACGCGGGAAACGGTCTGATAAGAGACACCGGCATACTCTGCGACATCGTATAACGTTACT
GGTTTCACATTCACCACCCTGAATTGACTCTCTTCCGGGCGCTATCATGCCATACCGCGAAAGGTTTTGC
GCCATTCGATGGTGTCCGGGATCTCGACGCTCTCCCTTATGCGACTCCTGCATTAGGAAGCAGCCCAGTA
GTAGGTTGAGGCCGTTGAGCACCGCCGCCGCAAGGAATGGTGCATGCAAGGAGATGGCGCCCAACAGTCC
CCCGGCCACGGGGCCTGCCACCATACCCACGCCGAAACAAGCGCTCATGAGCCCGAAGTGGCGAGCCCGA
TCTTCCCCATCGGTGATGTCGGCGATATAGGCGCCAGCAACCGCACCTGTGGCGCCGGTGATGCCGGCCA
CGATGCGTCCGGCGTAGCCTAGGATCGAGATCGATCTCGATCCCGCGAAATTAATACGACTCACTATA
