>Addgene plasmid #62618 | p168 | addgene partial sequence | sequence record 117273 | pBRrevBam 5'-GGTGATGTCGGCGATATAGG-3'
CGATGCGTCCGGCGTAGCCTAGGATCGAGATCGATCTCGATCCCGCGAAATTAATACGACTCACTATAGG
GGAATTGTGAGCGGATAACAATTCCCCTCTAGAAATAATTTTGTTTAACTTTAAGAAGGAGATATACATA
TGGCACCGACCACCACCCTGACCGCACTGGCAGAAGAAAAAAGCCTGCAGCAGAAATTTGTTCGTGATGA
AGATGAACGTCCGAAAGTTGCCTATAATGTGTTTAGCAATGAAATCCCGGTTATTAGCCTGGCAGGTATT
GATGAAATTGAAGGTCGTCGTAGCGAAATTTGCCGTAAAATTGTTGAAGCATGTGAAGGTTGGGGTGTTT
TTCAGGTTGTTGATCATGGTGTTGATGCAAATCTGATTGCAGAAATGACCCGTCTGGCACGTGAATTTTT
TGCACTGCCTCCGGAAGAAAAACTGCGTTTTGATATGAGCGGTGGTAAAAAAGGTGGTTTTATTGTTAGC
AGCCATCTGCAGGGTGAAGCAGTTCAGGATTGGCGTGAAATTGTTACCTATTTCAGCTATCCGATTCGTG
CACGTGATTATAGCCGTTGGCCTGATAAACCGGAAGGTTGGCGTGCAGTTACCGAAACCTATAGCGAAAA
ACTGATGGATCTGGCATGTAAACTGCTGGAAGTTCTGAGCGAAGCAATGGGTCTGGAAAAAGAGGCACTG
ACCAAAGCATGTGTTGATATGGATCAGAAAGTGGTGATCAACTTCTATCCGAAATGTCCGCAGCCGGATC
TGACCCTGGGTCTGAAACGTCATACCGATCCGGGTACAATTACCCTGCT
