>Addgene plasmid #62618 | p168 | addgene partial sequence | sequence record 118245 | DuLAR-N 5'-CCCACCAGGCTAATAACAACG-3'
ATTCTTTATCGTTGATCACGCCATAAATCACTTTGGCACCTTTATCCTGAAAGGTTTTGATAATAACTGC
TTTGCTCGGGCTAACCGGACCCGGACGAACCAGCAGAAAGGTCGGATAACCAAAACCCAGGCTTGCTTTG
GTAATAAACTGACCAATAAAACCGGTGCCACCAACAACCAGGGTACGATTTTTGGTCATGCTCGGAATTG
CACCGCTAACGGTCATATGTATATCTCCTTCTTAAAGTTAAACAAAATTATTTCTAGAGGGGAATTGTTA
TCCGCTCACAATTCCCCTATAGTGAGTCGTATTAATTTCGCGGGATCGAGATCGATCTCGATCCTAGCAA
AAAACCCCTCAAGACCCGTTTAGAGGCCCCAAGGGGTTATGCTAGTTATTGCTCAGCGGTGGCAGCAGTT
TAGGTTAATTAAGCTGCGACTAGTAGACGAGTCCATGTGCTGGCGTTCAAATTTCGCAGCAGCGGTTTCT
TTACCAGACTCGAGTTAACGACGACGTTTCGGAGGCAGTGCAGGAGGAGGACCTGCACGACGTTTTTCGG
TTTCTTCTTCTTGCGGCAGCGGCAGCAGACCTTTTTCACGACATGCATCAACGGCACCTGTAAACATATC
TTCCAGGCTGTGTTTAAATTCGAAGCCCATCTCTTTCAGTTTTTTGCTGCTAAAGTGAATGTTGGTCAGG
TTTTCTTCGATGCCTTTGAATTTTTTCGGAACGTTGTATTTCGGGTATTTCTCGTTCAGCAGTTTTGCAA
TATCGTGAATGGTTGCATCATGGCTGCTACAAATATAACGACCCTCGGCTTTTGCATGTTCATACAG
