>Addgene plasmid #62618 | p168 | addgene partial sequence | sequence record 118247 | CsF3H-C 5'-GAAGCAACCGTTTATCCGCT-3'
GATTACCTTTGCCGATATGTATAAACGCAAAATGAGCAAAGATATCGAGCTGGCCAAACTGAAAAAACTG
GCGAAAGAAAAAAAACTGCTGCAAGACCAGCAGGATATCGAAAAAGCAAAACTGGAAATCAAAAGCACCG
ATGAAATCTTCGCCCTGGTTGGTGCACTGATGCATGTTATGCAGAAACGTAGCCGTGCAATTCATAGCAG
TGATGAAGGTGAAGATCAAGCCGGTGATGAAGATGAGGATTAACTCGAGTCTGGTAAAGAAACCGCTGCT
GCGAAATTTGAACGCCAGCACATGGACTCGTCTACTAGTCGCAGCTTAATTAACCTAAACTGCTGCCACC
GCTGAGCAATAACTAGCATAACCCCTTGGGGCCTCTAAACGGGTCTTGAGGGGTTTTTTGCTAGGATCGA
GATCGATCTCGATCCCGCGAAATTAATACGACTCACTATAGGGGAATTGTGAGCGGATAACAATTCCCCT
CTAGAAATAATTTTGTTTAACTTTAAGAAGGAGATATACATATGGGTCTGGGTGCAGAAAGCGGTAGCGT
TTGTGTTACCGGTGCAAGCGGTTTTGTTGGTAGCTGGCTGGTTATGCGTCTGCTGGAACATGGTTATACC
GTTCGTGCAACCGTGCGTGATCCGGCAAATCTGAAAAAAGTTCGTCATCTGCTGGAACTGCCGCAGGCAG
CAACCCGTCTGACCCTGTGGAAAGCAGATCTGGATGTTGAAGGTAGCTTTGATGAAGCCATTAAAGGTTG
TACCGGTGTTTTTCATGTTGCAACCCCGAT
